Addgene plasmid #218505: pEC3079 (p7INT-Pveg_lacI)
Purpose: integrative plasmid enabling constitutive expression of lacI in Streptococcus, targets the attP site of phage T12 in several S. pyogenes strains via an integrase
Depositing lab: Emmanuelle Charpentier. Depositing organization: Max Planck Unit for the Science of Pathogens. Publication: Expanding the genetic toolbox for the obligate human pathogen Streptococcus pyogenes. Lautenschlager N, Schmidt K, Schiffer C, Wulff TF, Hahnke K, Finstermeier K, Mansour M, Elsholz AKW, Charpentier E. Front Bioeng Biotechnol. 2024 Jun 7;12:1395659. doi: 10.3389/fbioe.2024.1395659. eCollection 2024. PubMed 38911550.
Backbone
  Vector backbone: p7INT
  Total vector size (bp): 5599
  Modifications to backbone: The MCS of p7INT (Plac_lacZa) was replaced with the constitutive Pveg promoter from B. subtilis and the lacI repressor gene from pPEPY-PF6-lacI. See associated publication for detailed construction information.
  Vector type: Bacterial Expression
Growth in bacteria
  Bacterial resistance: Erythromycin, 200 μg/mL
  Growth temperature: 37°C
  Growth strain: DH5alpha
  Growth instructions: For E. coli, use 300 µg/mL erythromycin in LB medium. For S. pyogenes, use 3 µg/mL erythromycin in THY medium.
  Copy number: High Copy
Gene/Insert
  Gene/Insert name: lacI
  Species: Escherichia coli
  Insert size (bp): 1312
  Entrez Gene: lacI (a.k.a. b0345, ECK0342)
  Promoter: Pveg
  Cloning method: Gibson Cloning
  Sequencing primers: 5′ TGTAAAACGACGGCCAG; 3′ CAGGAAACAGCTATGAC
Terms and licenses: Academic/Nonprofit Terms; Industry Terms: Not Available to Industry
Depositor comments: This plasmid enables the constitutive expression of LacI in S. pyogenes. It can be used for inducible gene expression in combination with the Plac promoter variants described in the associated publication. Resource information: The Pveg promoter originates from the Bacillus subtilis PY79 genome. The lacI repressor is derived from pPEPY-PF6_lacI (Plasmid #85589) and originally codon-optimised for Streptococcus pneumoniae. However, codon usage is quite similar between S. pyogenes and S. pneumoniae. p7INT was a gift from Prof. Michael Federle (University of Illinois Chicago, USA). The p7INT plasmid integrates into the 3' end of the tmRNA locus in several S. pyogenes strains. It was originally described in: McShan, W.M., McLaughlin, R.E., Nordstrand, A. et al. Vectors containing streptococcal bacteriophage integrases for site-specific gene insertion. Methods Cell Sci 20, 51–57 (1998). https://doi.org/10.1023/A:1009773309163 Please download the file linked below to obtain a well annotated map of the plasmid.
How to cite: pEC3079 (p7INT-Pveg_lacI) was a gift from Emmanuelle Charpentier (Addgene plasmid # 218505 ; http://n2t.net/addgene:218505 ; RRID:Addgene_218505)
