[The description below was written by a language model from this plasmid's Addgene catalogue record and pLannotate feature annotations shown in this document.]
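Description:
pEC3079 (p7INT-Pveg_lacI) is a 5.6 kb site-specific integrative vector for Streptococcus pyogenes, built on the p7INT backbone. In E. coli it replicates as a high-copy plasmid from a ColE1/pUC-type origin. The annotation shows no streptococcal replicon, so maintenance in S. pyogenes depends on chromosomal integration. According to the record, this is mediated by a phage T12 integrase system, which inserts the plasmid at the 3' end of the tmRNA locus in several S. pyogenes strains. The automated feature table does not label the integrase gene or its attachment site. A large unannotated stretch and a hit to an S. pyogenes small RNA lie in the part of the plasmid where these elements would be expected, though the record does not confirm this. Selection in both hosts uses erythromycin, conferred by an erm gene encoding a 23S rRNA methyltransferase.

The payload replaces the original Plac-lacZα cloning region of p7INT with the E. coli lacI repressor gene, driven by the constitutive Pveg promoter from Bacillus subtilis. This lacI version was taken from a pneumococcal plasmid and codon-optimised for S. pneumoniae, whose codon usage the depositors consider close to that of S. pyogenes. Pveg is not called in the feature table but presumably sits just upstream of the annotated lacI coding sequence. Remnants of the pUC-derived backbone still flank the insert, including lacZα and MCS fragments, T7 and SP6 promoters, and a lac promoter/operator with a CAP binding site.

Once integrated, the construct provides a stable single-copy source of LacI. It is intended to be paired with the Plac promoter variants described by the depositors, giving inducible gene expression in S. pyogenes.
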