Features (pLannotate 1.2.2; 12 found; start..end, strand, type, name):
    370..1104    +  CDS            erm: ERM_STREE - Experimental evidence at protein level: Swiss-Prot protein existence level 1. This protein produces a dimethylation of the adenine residue at position 2085 in 23S rRNA, resulting in reduced affinity between ribosomes and macrolide-lincosamide-streptogramin B antibiotics. From Streptococcus pneumoniae.
   1188..1272    -  ncRNA          Spy779816: Accession: RF02589 - S. pyogenes small RNA 779816
   3017..3034    -  misc_feature   MCS (fragment): pUC18/19 multiple cloning site
   3055..3212    -  CDS            lacZα (fragment): LacZα fragment of β-galactosidase; lacZ fragment
   3215..3233    +  promoter       T7 promoter: promoter for bacteriophage T7 RNA polymerase
   3422..4501    +  CDS            lacI: LACI_ECOLI - Experimental evidence at protein level: Swiss-Prot protein existence level 1. Repressor of the lactose operon. Binds allolactose as an inducer. From Escherichia coli (strain K12).
   4561..4579    -  promoter       SP6 promoter: promoter for bacteriophage SP6 RNA polymerase
   4621..4637    -  protein_bind   lac operator: The lac repressor binds to the lac operator to inhibit transcription in E. coli. This inhibition can be relieved by adding lactose or isopropyl-β-D-thiogalactopyranoside (IPTG). lac repressor encoded by lacI
   4645..4675    -  promoter       lac promoter: promoter for the E. coli lac operon
   4690..4711    -  protein_bind   CAP binding site: CAP binding activates transcription in the presence of cAMP. E. coli catabolite activator protein
   4724..4816    -  CDS            lacI (fragment): lac repressor; lacI; The lac repressor binds to the lac operator to inhibit transcription in E. coli. This inhibition can be relieved by adding lactose or isopropyl-β-D-thiogalactopyranoside (IPTG).
   4999..5587    -  rep_origin     ori: high-copy-number ColE1/pMB1/pBR322/pUC origin of replication
>Addgene plasmid #218505 | pEC3079 (p7INT-Pveg_lacI) | addgene full sequence | sequence record 438731 | Addgene NGS Result
ATCTTTTCTACGGGGTCTGACGCTCAGTGGAACGAAAACTCACGTTAAGGGATTTTGGTCATGAGATTAT
CAAAAAGGATCTTCACCTAGATCCTTTTGATCCCCCACAAAAAGAAAAACGAAATGATACACCAATCAGT
GCAAAAAAAGATATAATGGGAGATAAGACGGTTCGTGTTCGTGCTGACTTGCACCATATCATAAAAATCG
AAACAGCAAAGAATGGCGGAAACGTAAAAGAAGTTATGGAAATAAGACTTAGAAGCAAACTTAAGAGTGT
GTTGATAGTGCAGTATCTTAAAATTTTGTATAATAGGAATTGAAGTTAAATTAGATGCTAAAAATTTGTA
ATTAAGAAGGAGTGATTACATGAACAAAAATATAAAATATTCTCAAAACTTTTTAACGAGTGAAAAAGTA
CTCAACCAAATAATAAAACAATTGAATTTAAAAGAAACCGATACCGTTTACGAAATTGGAACAGGTAAAG
GGCATTTAACGACGAAACTGGCTAAAATAAGTAAACAGGTAACGTCTATTGAATTAGACAGTCATCTATT
CAACTTATCGTCAGAAAAATTAAAACTGAATACTCGTGTCACTTTAATTCACCAAGATATTCTACAGTTT
CAATTCCCTAACAAACAGAGGTATAAAATTGTTGGGAGTATTCCTTACCATTTAAGCACACAAATTATTA
AAAAAGTGGTTTTTGAAAGCCATGCGTCTGACATCTATCTGATTGTTGAAGAAGGATTCTACAAGCGTAC
CTTGGATATTCACCGAACACTAGGGTTGCTCTTGCACACTCAAGTCTCGATTCAGCAATTGCTTAAGCTG
CCAGCGGAATGCTTTCATCCTAAACCAAAAGTAAACAGTGTCTTAATAAAACTTACCCGCCATACCACAG
ATGTTCCAGATAAATATTGGAAGCTATATACGTACTTTGTTTCAAAATGGGTCAATCGAGAATATCGTCA
ACTGTTTACTAAAAATCAGTTTCATCAAGCAATGAAACACGCCAAAGTAAACAATTTAAGTACCGTTACT
TATGAGCAAGTATTGTCTATTTTTAATAGTTATCTATTATTTAACGGGAGGAAATAATTCTATGAGTCGC
TTTTGTAAATTTGGAAAGTTACACGTTACTAAAGGGAATGTAGATAAATTATTAGGTAAATCTAAAACAA
AAAGCCCCACGCTCTCAAAGTTTGGCGACTCTGAGCGTGAGGCAAGACAGTATAAGAAACAACCATTAAA
AAGGTCATTTTCTTGTACCTATTTTATCAAATTGAAAGATGGTATGCAATGAAAATTAAATCATATAAAA
AGGAAAATGGTGAAACTGCTTATAAATTTCTTTTGTATGCCGGTTATGTTAATGGAAAGAGAAAATATAT
TAGGCGAGAAGGTTTCAAAACTAAGCAGGCTGCAAGGGAAACCTTAATTAGTTTACAAGCTGAACTTGAT
AAACCTAAATCAAGTATGACATTTGGAGCATTGACAGATCAATGGCTAAAGGAATATGAAAAAACCGTTC
AGGGCAGTACCTACTTAAAAACAGAAAGAAATATTAATAAACATATTTTGCCAAAACTTGATAAAGTGAA
GATTGGAGACATCAATCCACTACTTATCCAGCGGCTTACTGAAGAATGGTGCAACGATTTAAAATATGGA
GGAAAAATTCTTGGGCTTGTTAGGAATATCTTAAATCTAGCTGTTAGATACGGATATATCAATAACAATC
CAGCTTTGCCAATTACACCTCCAAAAATAAAAAGGAAAAGAAAAATGAATAATAATTTTTATACACTTGA
TCAACTTAAACAATTCCTTGAACTAGTTGAAAAAACTGACAACATTGAAAAAATAGCCTTGTTTAGATTA
TTAGCATTTACTGGAATACGAAAAGGGGAGCTTCTGGCACTAACTTGGGATGATTTGAATGGTAATACTC
TATCAATTAATAAAGCTGTCACACGTACTCAAGTTGGACTAGAAATAGATGTTACGAAGACAAAATCAAG
CGATAGATTAATCAGCTTAGATGATGAAACTTTGGAAATTTTACAAGAACTTCATGAAACTTTTCCTACT
TCTACTCTTATGTTCCAATCTAAATCAGGTGGAATTATGACGCCAAGTTTACCACGAAAATGGCTATTGC
AAATTATCAAAGGGATAGACTTACCACAAATCACAATTCATGGTTTCAGGCACACTCATGCAAGCTTACT
TTTCGAATCAGGTCTATCCTTGAAACAGGTGCAACATAGATTAGGGCATGGAGATTTACAGACAACTATG
AACGTATATACTCACATCACGCAATCGGCAATTGATGACATTGGAACTAAATTCAATCAATTTGTTACTA
ACAAGCAACTAGATTGACAACTAATTCTCAACAAACGTTAATTTAACAACATTCAAGTAACTCCCACCAG
CTCCATCAATGCTTACCGTAAGTAATCATAACTTACTAAAACCTTGTTACATCAAGGTTTTTTCTTTTTG
TCTTGTTCATGAGTTACCATAACTTTCTATATTATTGACAACTAAATTGACAACTCTTCAATTATTTTTC
TGTCTACTCAAAGTTTTCTTCATTTGATATAGTCTAATTCCACCATCACTTCTTCCACCTTCTCCTCTGT
CACAACTTCTCCATTTCTCGCTTCCTCATGCGGCAACACATAATCAAAAATCTGTCCGTTTTTACGCACG
ATCATAACTGTGTCTCCTAAAATATACCCCTTATCAATCGCTTCTTTAAACTCATCTATATATAACATAT
TTCATCCTCCTACCTATCTATTCGTAAAAAGATAAAAATAACTATTGTTTTGTTTGTTATTTTATAATAA
AATTATTAATATAAGTTAATGTTTTTTAAAAATATACAATTTTATTCTATTTATAGTTAGCTATTTTTTC
ATTGTTAGTAATATTGGTGAATTGTAATAACCTTTTTTACTACTGACAGCTTCCAAGGAGCTAAAGAGGT
CCCTAGGGGTACCGAGCTCGAATTATTAACGCTTACAATTTCCATTCGCCATTCAGGCTGCGCAACTGTT
GGGAAGGGCGATCGGTGCGGGCCTCTTCGCTATTACGCCAGCTGGCGAAAGGGGGATGTGCTGCAAGGCG
ATTAAGTTGGGTAACGCCAGGGTTTTCCCAGTCACGACGTTGTAAAACGACGGCCAGTGAATTGTAATAC
GACTCACTATAGGGGCGGGTTTTTTATTTTACATAATGATACATAATTTACCGAAACTTGCGGAACATAA
TTGAGGAATCATAGAATTTTGTCAAAATAATTTTATTGACAACGTCTTATTAACGTTGATATAATTTAAA
TTTTATTTGACAAAAATGGGCTCGTGTTGTACAATAAATGTAGTTAAAGGAGGAATAAAAAATGAAACCA
GTCACCCTTTACGATGTCGCAGAATACGCAGGAGTCTCTTACCAAACAGTCAGTCGTGTAGTCAATCAGG
CTAGTCATGTATCAGCAAAAACTCGTGAAAAGGTTGAAGCTGCAATGGCTGAACTTAATTACATCCCAAA
TCGTGTTGCCCAACAGTTGGCTGGTAAACAAAGTTTGCTTATCGGAGTTGCTACCTCTTCATTGGCACTT
CATGCCCCTTCTCAAATTGTTGCCGCTATCAAATCTCGTGCAGATCAATTGGGTGCAAGTGTTGTCGTAT
CTATGGTTGAACGTAGTGGAGTCGAAGCCTGTAAGGCAGCCGTCCACAATTTATTGGCTCAACGTGTATC
TGGTTTAATTATCAATTACCCATTGGATGACCAAGATGCCATTGCTGTCGAAGCTGCATGTACCAATGTA
CCAGCATTATTTTTGGATGTTTCAGATCAAACACCTATCAATTCAATCATCTTTAGTCATGAAGATGGTA
CTCGTTTGGGAGTCGAACATTTGGTAGCTCTTGGTCACCAACAGATTGCTCTTTTAGCAGGACCACTTAG
TTCTGTTTCAGCCCGTCTTCGTTTAGCTGGTTGGCACAAATACTTAACTCGTAATCAAATTCAGCCTATC
GCTGAACGTGAGGGTGATTGGTCTGCAATGTCAGGATTTCAACAGACAATGCAAATGTTGAATGAAGGTA
TTGTACCAACTGCAATGTTGGTTGCCAATGACCAAATGGCCCTTGGAGCTATGCGTGCAATTACCGAATC
AGGTTTGCGTGTTGGAGCTGATATTAGTGTTGTCGGTTACGATGATACAGAAGATTCAAGTTGTTACATT
CCACCTTTGACAACTATCAAGCAAGATTTTCGTTTGCTTGGACAGACAAGTGTTGATCGTTTATTGCAAC
TTTCTCAGGGTCAGGCTGTCAAGGGAAATCAGCTTTTACCTGTATCTCTTGTTAAGCGTAAGACCACATT
AGCACCAAATACTCAAACCGCCTCACCTCGTGCCTTGGCAGATAGTCTTATGCAGCTTGCACGTCAGGTC
TCTCGTTTGGAAAGTGGACAATAAGATCGATCGATCAAAAAAGGCCCACAAAAGTGGGCCTTTTTTCATA
GCTTGAGTATTCTATAGTGTCACCTAAATAGCTTGGCGTAATCATGGTCATAGCTGTTTCCTGTGTGAAA
TTGTTATCCGCTCACAATTCCACACAACATACGAGCCGGAAGCATAAAGTGTAAAGCCTGGGGTGCCTAA
TGAGTGAGCTAACTCACATTAATTGCGTTGCGCTCACTGCCCGCTTTCCAGTCGGGAAACCTGTCGTGCC
AGCTGCATTAATGAATCGGCCAACGCGCGGGGAGAGGCGGTTTGCGTATTGGGCGCTCTTCCGCTTCCTC
GCTCACTGACTCGCTGCGCTCGGTCGTTCGGCTGCGGCGAGCGGTATCAGCTCACTCAAAGGCGGTAATA
CGGTTATCCACAGAATCAGGGGATAACGCAGGAAAGAACATGTGAGCAAAAGGCCAGCAAAAGGCCAGGA
ACCGTAAAAAGGCCGCGTTGCTGGCGTTTTTCCATAGGCTCCGCCCCCCTGACGAGCATCACAAAAATCG
ACGCTCAAGTCAGAGGTGGCGAAACCCGACAGGACTATAAAGATACCAGGCGTTTCCCCCTGGAAGCTCC
CTCGTGCGCTCTCCTGTTCCGACCCTGCCGCTTACCGGATACCTGTCCGCCTTTCTCCCTTCGGGAAGCG
TGGCGCTTTCTCATAGCTCACGCTGTAGGTATCTCAGTTCGGTGTAGGTCGTTCGCTCCAAGCTGGGCTG
TGTGCACGAACCCCCCGTTCAGCCCGACCGCTGCGCCTTATCCGGTAACTATCGTCTTGAGTCCAACCCG
GTAAGACACGACTTATCGCCACTGGCAGCAGCCACTGGTAACAGGATTAGCAGAGCGAGGTATGTAGGCG
GTGCTACAGAGTTCTTGAAGTGGTGGCCTAACTACGGCTACACTAGAAGAACAGTATTTGGTATCTGCGC
TCTGCTGAAGCCAGTTACCTTCGGAAAAAGAGTTGGTAGCTCTTGATCCGGCAAACAAACCACCGCTGGT
AGCGGTGGTTTTTTTGTTTGCAAGCAGCAGATTACGCGCAGAAAAAAAGGATCTCAAGAAGATCCTTTG
